Addgene plasmid #131088: pLR03_pXL001-_B2MHLAG
Purpose: Overexpression of HLA-G fused to B2M
Depositing lab: Xiaojun Lian. Depositing organization: Pennsylvania State University.
Backbone
  Vector backbone: pXL001
  Backbone size w/o insert (bp): 7569
  Vector type: Mammalian Expression, Lentiviral
  Selectable markers: Puromycin
Growth in bacteria
  Bacterial resistance: Ampicillin, 100 μg/mL
  Growth temperature: 37°C
  Growth strain: NEB Stable
  Copy number: High Copy
Gene/Insert
  Gene/Insert name: B2M and HLA-G with flexible linker
  Species: Synthetic
  Insert size (bp): 1449
  Cloning method: Restriction Enzyme; 5′ cloning site Unknown (unknown if destroyed); 3′ cloning site Unknown (unknown if destroyed)
Terms and licenses: Academic/Nonprofit Terms; Industry Terms: Not Available to Industry
How to cite: pLR03_pXL001-_B2MHLAG was a gift from Xiaojun Lian (Addgene plasmid # 131088 ; http://n2t.net/addgene:131088 ; RRID:Addgene_131088)
