[The description below was written by a language model from this plasmid's Addgene catalogue record and pLannotate feature annotations shown in this document.]
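Description:
pLR03_pXL001-_B2MHLAG is a lentiviral mammalian expression plasmid built on the pXL001 backbone for overexpression of HLA-G fused to beta-2-microglobulin (B2M). It is propagated in bacteria through a high-copy ColE1/pUC-type origin and an ampicillin resistance gene (β-lactamase with its own promoter). The sequenced record is about 9.0 kb, consistent with the listed backbone plus a 1,449 bp synthetic insert. The transfer-vector portion carries the usual HIV-1-derived elements: a truncated 5' LTR, the Ψ packaging signal with an adjoining gag fragment, the Rev response element for Rev-dependent nuclear export of the genomic RNA, the cPPT/CTS, and a ΔU3 self-inactivating 3' LTR, followed by a bGH polyadenylation signal. Short nef, rev and SV40 fragments in the annotation look like remnants of the viral and backbone sequences rather than functional genes.

Between the LTRs, a human EF-1α promoter drives a single bicistronic transcript. The first cistron encodes human B2M followed by a short intervening segment and then HLA-G, matching the catalogue description of the two proteins being joined by a flexible linker. The reverse-strand "9xHis" call falls within this junction and is probably an annotation artifact of the linker sequence rather than a real tag. Tethering B2M to the heavy chain yields a single-chain form of this non-classical MHC class I molecule. Downstream, an EMCV IRES allows translation of puromycin N-acetyltransferase from the same mRNA, so puromycin selection enriches for cells expressing the fusion. The construct is suited to stable, constitutive B2M–HLA-G expression in transduced mammalian cells. The record does not state specific target cell types or the cloning sites used.
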