Features (pLannotate 1.2.2; 22 found; start..end, strand, type, name):
    116..445     +  CDS            nef (fragment): NEF_HV1BR - Experimental evidence at protein level: Swiss-Prot protein existence level 1. Extracellular Nef protein targets CD4(+) T-lymphocytes for apoptosis by interacting with CXCR4 surface receptors (PubMed:14990729). From Human immunodeficiency virus type 1 group M subtype B (isolate BRU/LAI) (HIV-1).
    493..750     +  LTR            5' LTR (truncated): truncated 5' long terminal repeat (LTR) from HIV-1
    797..922     +  misc_feature   HIV-1 Ψ: packaging signal of human immunodeficiency virus type 1
    906..1269    +  CDS            HIV-1 gag (fragment): gag protein from human immunodeficiency virus 1; gag
   1415..1648    +  misc_feature   RRE: The Rev response element (RRE) of HIV-1 allows for Rev-dependent mRNA export from the nucleus to the cytoplasm.
   2025..2125    +  CDS            Rev (fragment): human immunodeficiency virus 1 (HIV-1) Rev protein; rev; enhances nuclear export of unspliced and incompletely spliced viral mRNAs
   2164..2281    +  misc_feature   cPPT/CTS: central polypurine tract and central termination sequence of HIV-1
   2337..2403    +  CDS            small t antigen (fragment): SV40 (simian virus 40) small t antigen
   2410..3588    +  promoter       EF-1α promoter: strong constitutive promoter for human elongation factor EF-1α
   3617..3973    +  CDS            B2M (sequence partly withheld): B2MG_HUMAN - Experimental evidence at protein level: Swiss-Prot protein existence level 1. Component of the class I major histocompatibility complex (MHC). Involved in the presentation of peptide antigens to the immune system. Exogenously applied M.tuberculosis EsxA or EsxA-EsxB (or EsxA expressed in host) binds B2M and decreases its export to the cell surface (total protein levels do not change), probably leading to defects in class I antigen presentation (PubMed:25356553). From Homo sapiens (Human).
   3987..4013    -  CDS            9xHis: 9xHis affinity tag
   4031..5044    +  CDS            HLA-G: HLAG_HUMAN - Also known as HLA-6.0, HLAG. Experimental evidence at protein level: Swiss-Prot protein existence level 1. [Isoform 7]: Likely does not bind B2M and presents peptides. From Homo sapiens (Human).
   5047..5090    -  misc_feature   MCS (fragment): multiple cloning site
   5255..5717    +  misc_feature   IRES: internal ribosome entry site (IRES) of the encephalomyocarditis virus (EMCV)
   5750..6349    +  CDS            PuroR: puromycin N-acetyltransferase; pac from Streptomyces alboniger; confers resistance to puromycin
   6356..6550    +  CDS            nef (fragment): NEF_HV1Z2 - Experimental evidence at protein level: Swiss-Prot protein existence level 1. Extracellular Nef protein targets CD4(+) T-lymphocytes for apoptosis by interacting with CXCR4 surface receptors. From Human immunodeficiency virus type 1 group M subtype D (isolate Z2/CDC-Z34) (HIV-1).
   6552..6785    +  LTR            3' LTR (ΔU3): self-inactivating 3' long terminal repeat (LTR) from HIV-1
   6942..7166    +  polyA_signal   bGH poly(A) signal: bovine growth hormone polyadenylation signal
   7170..7191    +  promoter       SV40 promoter (fragment): SV40 enhancer and early promoter
   7262..7366    +  promoter       AmpR promoter: bla
   7367..8227    +  CDS            AmpR: β-lactamase; bla; confers resistance to ampicillin, carbenicillin, and related antibiotics
   8398..8986    +  rep_origin     ori: high-copy-number ColE1/pMB1/pBR322/pUC origin of replication
>Addgene plasmid #131088 | pLR03_pXL001-_B2MHLAG | addgene full sequence | sequence record 273175 | Addgene NGS Result
CGGACCGCCACTGCCAATTACCTGTGGTTTCATTTACTCTAAACCTGTGATTCCTCTGAATTATTTTCAT
TTTAAAGAAATTGTATTTGTTAAATATGTACTACAAACTTAGTAGTTGGAAGGGCTAATTCACTCCCAAA
GAAGACAAGATATCCTTGATCTGTGGATCTACCACACACAAGGCTACTTCCCTGATTAGCAGAACTACAC
ACCAGGGCCAGGGGTCAGATATCCACTGACCTTTGGATGGTGCTACAAGCTAGTACCAGTTGAGCCAGAT
AAGGTAGAAGAGGCCAATAAAGGAGAGAACACCAGCTTGTTACACCCTGTGAGCCTGCATGGGATGGATG
ACCCGGAGAGAGAAGTGTTAGAGTGGAGGTTTGACAGCCGCCTAGCATTTCATCACGTGGCCCGAGAGCT
GCATCCGGAGTACTTCAAGAACTGCTGATATCGAGCTTGCTACAAGGGACTTTCCGCTGGGGACTTTCCA
GGGAGGCGTGGCCTGGGCGGGACTGGGGAGTGGCGAGCCCTCAGATCCTGCATATAAGCAGCTGCTTTTT
GCCTGTACTGGGTCTCTCTGGTTAGACCAGATCTGAGCCTGGGAGCTCTCTGGCTAACTAGGGAACCCAC
TGCTTAAGCCTCAATAAAGCTTGCCTTGAGTGCTTCAAGTAGTGTGTGCCCGTCTGTTGTGTGACTCTGG
TAACTAGAGATCCCTCAGACCCTTTTAGTCAGTGTGGAAAATCTCTAGCAGTGGCGCCCGAACAGGGACT
TGAAAGCGAAAGGGAAACCAGAGGAGCTCTCTCGACGCAGGACTCGGCTTGCTGAAGCGCGCACGGCAAG
AGGCGAGGGGCGGCGACTGGTGAGTACGCCAAAAATTTTGACTAGCGGAGGCTAGAAGGAGAGAGATGGG
TGCGAGAGCGTCAGTATTAAGCGGGGGAGAATTAGATCGCGATGGGAAAAAATTCGGTTAAGGCCAGGGG
GAAAGAAAAAATATAAATTAAAACATATAGTATGGGCAAGCAGGGAGCTAGAACGATTCGCAGTTAATCC
TGGCCTGTTAGAAACATCAGAAGGCTGTAGACAAATACTGGGACAGCTACAACCATCCCTTCAGACAGGA
TCAGAAGAACTTAGATCATTATATAATACAGTAGCAACCCTCTATTGTGTGCATCAAAGGATAGAGATAA
AAGACACCAAGGAAGCTTTAGACAAGATAGAGGAAGAGCAAAACAAAAGTAAGACCACCGCACAGCAAGC
GGCCGCTGATCTTCAGACCTGGAGGAGGAGATATGAGGGACAATTGGAGAAGTGAATTATATAAATATAA
AGTAGTAAAAATTGAACCATTAGGAGTAGCACCCACCAAGGCAAAGAGAAGAGTGGTGCAGAGAGAAAAA
AGAGCAGTGGGAATAGGAGCTTTGTTCCTTGGGTTCTTGGGAGCAGCAGGAAGCACTATGGGCGCAGCGT
CAATGACGCTGACGGTACAGGCCAGACAATTATTGTCTGGTATAGTGCAGCAGCAGAACAATTTGCTGAG
GGCTATTGAGGCGCAACAGCATCTGTTGCAACTCACAGTCTGGGGCATCAAGCAGCTCCAGGCAAGAATC
CTGGCTGTGGAAAGATACCTAAAGGATCAACAGCTCCTGGGGATTTGGGGTTGCTCTGGAAAACTCATTT
GCACCACTGCTGTGCCTTGGAATGCTAGTTGGAGTAATAAATCTCTGGAACAGATTTGGAATCACACGAC
CTGGATGGAGTGGGACAGAGAAATTAACAATTACACAAGCTTAATACACTCCTTAATTGAAGAATCGCAA
AACCAGCAAGAAAAGAATGAACAAGAATTATTGGAATTAGATAAATGGGCAAGTTTGTGGAATTGGTTTA
ACATAACAAATTGGCTGTGGTATATAAAATTATTCATAATGATAGTAGGAGGCTTGGTAGGTTTAAGAAT
AGTTTTTGCTGTACTTTCTATAGTGAATAGAGTTAGGCAGGGATATTCACCATTATCGTTTCAGACCCAC
CTCCCAACCCCGAGGGGACCCGACAGGCCCGAAGGAATAGAAGAAGAAGGTGGAGAGAGAGACAGAGACA
GATCCATTCGATTAGTGAACGGATCTCGACGGTATCGCCACAAATGGCAGTATTCATCCACAATTTTAAA
AGAAAGGGGGGGATTGGGGGGTACAGTGCAGGGGAAAGAATAGTAGACATAATAGCAACAGACATACAAA
CTAAAGAATTACAAAAACAAATTACAAAAATTCAAAATTTTCGGGTTTATTACAGGGACAGCAGAGATCC
ACTTTGGATCGATAAGCTTTGCAAAGATGGATAAAGTTTTAAACAGAGAGGAATCTTTGCAGCTAATGGA
CCTTCTAGGTCTTGAAAGGAGTGGGAATTGGCTCCGGTGCCCGTCAGTGGGCAGAGCGCACATCGCCCAC
AGTCCCCGAGAAGTTGGGGGGAGGGGTCGGCAATTGAACCGGTGCCTAGAGAAGGTGGCGCGGGGTAAAC
TGGGAAAGTGATGTCGTGTACTGGCTCCGCCTTTTTCCCGAGGGTGGGGGAGAACCGTATATAAGTGCAG
TAGTCGCCGTGAACGTTCTTTTTCGCAACGGGTTTGCCGCCAGAACACAGGTAAGTGCCGTGTGTGGTTC
CCGCGGGCCTGGCCTCTTTACGGGTTATGGCCCTTGCGTGCCTTGAATTACTTCCACCTGGCTGCAGTAC
GTGATTCTTGATCCCGAGCTTCGGGTTGGAAGTGGGTGGGAGAGTTCGAGGCCTTGCGCTTAAGGAGCCC
CTTCGCCTCGTGCTTGAGTTGAGGCCTGGCCTGGGCGCTGGGGCCGCCGCGTGCGAATCTGGTGGCACCT
TCGCGCCTGTCTCGCTGCTTTCGATAAGTCTCTAGCCATTTAAAATTTTTGATGACCTGCTGCGACGCTT
TTTTTCTGGCAAGATAGTCTTGTAAATGCGGGCCAAGATCTGCACACTGGTATTTCGGTTTTTGGGGCCG
CGGGCGGCGACGGGGCCCGTGCGTCCCAGCGCACATGTTCGGCGAGGCGGGGCCTGCGAGCGCGGCCACC
GAGAATCGGACGGGGGTAGTCTCAAGCTGGCCGGCCTGCTCTGGTGCCTGGCCTCGCGCCGCCGTGTATC
GCCCCGCCCTGGGCGGCAAGGCTGGCCCGGTCGGCACCAGTTGCGTGAGCGGAAAGATGGCCGCTTCCCG
GCCCTGCTGCAGGGAGCTCAAAATGGAGGACGCGGCGCTCGGGAGAGCGGGCGGGTGAGTCACCCACACA
AAGGAAAAGGGCCTTTCCGTCCTCAGCCGTCGCTTCATGTGACTCCACGGAGTACCGGGCGCCGTCCAGG
CACCTCGATTAGTTCTCGAGCTTTTGGAGTACGTCGTCTTTAGGTTGGGGGGAGGGGTTTTATGCGATGG
AGTTTCCCCACACTGAGTGGGTGGAGACTGAAGTTAGGCCAGCTTGGCACTTGATGTAATTCTCCTTGGA
ATTTGCCCTTTTTGAGTTTGGATCTTGGTTCATTCTCAAGCCTCAGACAGTGGTTCAAAGTTTTTTTCTT
CCATTTCAGGTGTCGTGAGGAATTGATCCTTCGAACTAGTGCCACCATGTCTCGCTCCGTGGCCTTAGCT
GTGCTCGCGCTACTCTCTCTTTCTGGCCTGGAGGCT
[297 nt withheld, positions 3677-3973]
GGTGGTGGTGGTAGTGGTGGTGGTGGTAGTGGTGGTGGTGGTAGTAAGACGCCAAGGATGGTGGTCATGG
CGCCCCGAACCCTCTTCCTGCTGCTCTCGGGGGCCCTGACCCTGACCGAGACCTGGGCGGGCTCCCACTC
CATGAGGTATTTCAGCGCCGCCGTGTCCCGGCCCGGCCGCGGGGAGCCCCGCTTCATCGCCATGGGCTAC
GTGGACGACACGCAGTTCGTGCGGTTCGACAGCGACTCGGCGTGTCCGAGGATGGAGCCGCGGGCGCCGT
GGGTGGAGCAGGAGGGGCCGGAGTATTGGGAAGAGGAGACACGGAACACCAAGGCCCACGCACAGACTGA
CAGAATGAACCTGCAGACCCTGCGCGGCTACTACAACCAGAGCGAGGCCAGTTCTCACACCCTCCAGTGG
ATGATTGGCTGCGACCTGGGGTCCGACGGACGCCTCCTCCGCGGGTATGAACAGTATGCCTACGATGGCA
AGGATTACCTCGCCCTGAACGAGGACCTGCGCTCCTGGACCGCAGCGGACACTGCGGCTCAGATCTCCAA
GCGCAAGTGTGAGGCGGCCAATGTGGCTGAACAAAGGAGAGCCTACCTGGAGGGCACGTGCGTGGAGTGG
CTCCACAGATACCTGGAGAACGGGAAGGAGATGCTGCAGCGCGCGGACCCCCCCAAGACACACGTGACCC
ACCACCCTGTCTTTGACTATGAGGCCACCCTGAGGTGCTGGGCCCTGGGCTTCTACCCTGCGGAGATCAT
ACTGACCTGGCAGCGGGATGGGGAGGACCAGACCCAGGACGTGGAGCTCGTGGAGACCAGGCCTGCAGGG
GATGGAACCTTCCAGAAGTGGGCAGCTGTGGTGGTGCCTTCTGGAGAGGAGCAGAGATACACGTGCCATG
TGCAGCATGAGGGGCTGCCGGAGCCCCTCATGCTGAGATGGAAGCAGTCTTCCCTGCCCACCATCCCCAT
CATGGGTATCGTTGCTGGCCTGGTTGTCCTTGCAGCTGTAGTCACTGGAGCTGCGGTCGCTGCTGTGCTG
TGGAGAAAGAAGAGCTCAGATTGAGAATTCGAAGCTTGAGCTCGAGATCTGAGTCCGGTAGCGCTAGTTC
GAAGGATCCGCATGCATCTAGGGCGGCCAATTCCGCCCCTCTCCCCCCCCCCCCTCTCCCTCCCCCCCCC
CTAACGTTACTGGCCGAAGCCGCTTGGAATAAGGCCGGTGTGCGTTTGTCTATATGTTATTTTCCACCAT
ATTGCCGTCTTTTGGCAATGTGAGGGCCCGGAAACCTGGCCCTGTCTTCTTGACGAGCATTCCTAGGGGT
CTTTCCCCTCTCGCCAAAGGAATGCAAGGTCTGTTGAATGTCGTGAAGGAAGCAGTTCCTCTGGAAGCTT
CTTGAAGACAAACAACGTCTGTAGCGACCCTTTGCAGGCAGCGGAACCCCCCACCTGGCGACAGGTGCCT
CTGCGGCCAAAAGCCACGTGTATAAGATACACCTGCAAAGGCGGCACAACCCCAGTGCCACGTTGTGAGT
TGGATAGTTGTGGAAAGAGTCAAATGGCTCTCCTCAAGCGTATTCAACAAGGGGCTGAAGGATGCCCAGA
AGGTACCCCATTGTATGGGATCTGATCTGGGGCCTCGGTGCACATGCTTTACATGTGTTTAGTCGAGGTT
AAAAAAACGTCTAGGCCCCCCGAACCACGGGGACGTGGTTTTCCTTTGAAAAACACGATGATAAGCTTGC
CACAACCCACAAGGAGACGACCTTCCATGACCGAGTACAAGCCCACGGTGCGCCTCGCCACCCGCGACGA
CGTCCCCCGGGCCGTACGCACCCTCGCCGCCGCGTTCGCCGACTACCCCGCCACGCGCCACACCGTCGAC
CCGGACCGCCACATCGAGCGGGTCACCGAGCTGCAAGAACTCTTCCTCACGCGCGTCGGGCTCGACATCG
GCAAGGTGTGGGTCGCGGACGACGGCGCCGCGGTGGCGGTCTGGACCACGCCGGAGAGCGTCGAAGCGGG
GGCGGTGTTCGCCGAGATCGGCCCGCGCATGGCCGAGTTGAGCGGTTCCCGGCTGGCCGCGCAGCAACAG
ATGGAAGGCCTCCTGGCGCCGCACCGGCCCAAGGAGCCCGCGTGGTTCCTGGCCACCGTCGGCGTCTCGC
CCGACCACCAGGGCAAGGGTCTGGGCAGCGCCGTCGTGCTCCCCGGAGTGGAGGCGGCCGAGCGCGCCGG
GGTGCCCGCCTTCCTGGAGACCTCCGCGCCCCGCAACCTCCCCTTCTACGAGCGGCTCGGCTTCACCGTC
ACCGCCGACGTCGAGGTGCCCGAAGGACCGCGCACCTGGTGCATGACCCGCAAGCCCGGTGCCTGATAAT
AGGCGGCCGCTCGAGACCTAGAAAAACATGGAGCAATCACAAGTAGCAATACAGCAGCTACCAATGCTGA
TTGTGCCTGGCTAGAAGCACAAGAGGAGGAGGAGGTGGGTTTTCCAGTCACACCTCAGGTACCTTTAAGA
CCAATGACTTACAAGGCAGCTGTAGATCTTAGCCACTTTTTAAAAGAAAAGGGGGGACTGGAAGGGCTAA
TTCACTCCCAACGAAGACAAGATCTGCTTTTTGCTTGTACTGGGTCTCTCTGGTTAGACCAGATCTGAGC
CTGGGAGCTCTCTGGCTAACTAGGGAACCCACTGCTTAAGCCTCAATAAAGCTTGCCTTGAGTGCTTCAA
GTAGTGTGTGCCCGTCTGTTGTGTGACTCTGGTAACTAGAGATCCCTCAGACCCTTTTAGTCAGTGTGGA
AAATCTCTAGCAGTAGTAGTTCATGTCATCTTATTATTCAGTATTTATAACTTGCAAAGAAATGAATATC
AGAGAGTGAGAGGCCTTGACATTATAATAGATTTAGCAGGAATTGAACTAGGAGTGGAGCACACAGGCAA
AGTTCTAGAGCTCGCTGATCAGCCTCGACTGTGCCTTCTAGTTGCCAGCCATCTGTTGTTTGCCCCTCCC
CCGTGCCTTCCTTGACCCTGGAAGGTGCCACTCCCACTGTCCTTTCCTAATAAAATGAGGAAATTGCATC
GCATTGTCTGAGTAGGTGTCATTCTATTCTGGGGGGTGGGGTGGGGCAGGACAGCAAGGGGGAGGATTGG
GAAGACAATAGCAGGCATGCTGGGGATGCGGTGGGCTCTATGGCTTCTGAGGCGGAAAGAACCAGCTGGG
GGCGCGCCCCTCGAGGCCGCCATGGTCATAGCTGTTTGACGTCAGGTGGCACTTTTCGGGGAAATGTGCG
CGGAACCCCTATTTGTTTATTTTTCTAAATACATTCAAATATGTATCCGCTCACGAGACAATAACCCTGA
TAAATGCTTCAATAATATTGAAAAAGGAAGAGTATGAGTATTCAACATTTCCGTGTCGCCCTTATTCCCT
TTTTTGCGGCATTTTGCCTTCCTGTTTTTGCTCACCCAGAAACGCTGGTGAAAGTAAAAGATGCTGAAGA
TCAGTTGGGTGCACGAGTGGGTTACATCGAACTGGATCTCAACAGCGGTAAGATCCTTGAGAGTTTTCGC
CCCGAAGAACGTTTTCCAATGATGAGCACTTTTAAAGTTCTGCTATGTGGCGCGGTATTATCCCGTATTG
ACGCCGGGCAAGAGCAACTCGGTCGCCGCATACACTATTCTCAGAATGACTTGGTTGAGTACTCACCAGT
CACAGAAAAGCATCTTACGGATGGCATGACAGTAAGAGAATTATGCAGTGCTGCCATAACCATGAGTGAT
AACACTGCGGCCAACTTACTTCTGACAACGATCGGAGGACCGAAGGAGCTAACCGCTTTTTTGCACAACA
TGGGGGATCATGTAACTCGCCTTGATCGTTGGGAACCGGAGCTGAATGAAGCCATACCAAACGACGAGCG
TGACACCACGATGCCTGTAGCAATGGCAACAACGTTGCGCAAACTATTAACTGGCGAACTACTTACTCTA
GCTTCCCGGCAACAATTAATAGACTGGATGGAGGCGGATAAAGTTGCAGGACCACTTCTGCGCTCGGCCC
TTCCGGCTGGCTGGTTTATTGCTGATAAATCTGGAGCCGGTGAGCGTGGGTCTCGCGGTATCATTGCAGC
ACTGGGGCCAGATGGTAAGCCCTCCCGTATCGTAGTTATCTACACGACGGGGAGTCAGGCAACTATGGAT
GAACGAAATAGACAGATCGCTGAGATAGGTGCCTCACTGATTAAGCATTGGTAACTGTCAGACCAAGTTT
ACTCATATATACTTTAGATTGATTTAAAACTTCATTTTTAATTTAAAAGGATCTAGGTGAAGATCCTTTT
TGATAATCTCATGACCAAAATCCCTTAACGTGAGTTTTCGTTCCACTGAGCGTCAGACCCCGTAGAAAAG
ATCAAAGGATCTTCTTGAGATCCTTTTTTTCTGCGCGTAATCTGCTGCTTGCAAACAAAAAAACCACCGC
TACCAGCGGTGGTTTGTTTGCCGGATCAAGAGCTACCAACTCTTTTTCCGAAGGTAACTGGCTTCAGCAG
AGCGCAGATACCAAATACTGTTCTTCTAGTGTAGCCGTAGTTAGGCCACCACTTCAAGAACTCTGTAGCA
CCGCCTACATACCTCGCTCTGCTAATCCTGTTACCAGTGGCTGCTGCCAGTGGCGATAAGTCGTGTCTTA
CCGGGTTGGACTCAAGACGATAGTTACCGGATAAGGCGCAGCGGTCGGGCTGAACGGGGGGTTCGTGCAC
ACAGCCCAGCTTGGAGCGAACGACCTACACCGAACTGAGATACCTACAGCGTGAGCTATGAGAAAGCGCC
ACGCTTCCCGAAGGGAGAAAGGCGGACAGGTATCCGGTAAGCGGCAGGGTCGGAACAGGAGAGCGCACGA
GGGAGCTTCCAGGGGGAAACGCCTGGTATCTTTATAGTCCTGTCGGGTTTCGCCACCTCTGACTTGAGCG
TCGATTTTTGTGATGCTCGTCAGGGGGGCGGAGCCTATGGAAAAACGCCAGCAACGCGGCCTTTTTACGG
TTCTGGCCTTTTGCA
