>Addgene plasmid #131088 | pLR03_pXL001-_B2MHLAG | depositor partial sequence | sequence record 251228 | Insert Sequence
ACTAGTGCCACCATGTCTCGCTCCGTGGCCTTAGCTGTGCTCGCGCTACTCTCTCTTTCTGGCCTGGAGG
CT
[297 nt withheld, positions 73-369]
GGTGGTGGTGGTAGTGGTGGTGGTGGTAGTGGTGGTGGTGGTAGTAAGACGCCAAGGATGGTGGTCATGG
CGCCCCGAACCCTCTTCCTGCTGCTCTCGGGGGCCCTGACCCTGACCGAGACCTGGGCGGGCTCCCACTC
CATGAGGTATTTCAGCGCCGCCGTGTCCCGGCCCGGCCGCGGGGAGCCCCGCTTCATCGCCATGGGCTAC
GTGGACGACACGCAGTTCGTGCGGTTCGACAGCGACTCGGCGTGTCCGAGGATGGAGCCGCGGGCGCCGT
GGGTGGAGCAGGAGGGGCCGGAGTATTGGGAAGAGGAGACACGGAACACCAAGGCCCACGCACAGACTGA
CAGAATGAACCTGCAGACCCTGCGCGGCTACTACAACCAGAGCGAGGCCAGTTCTCACACCCTCCAGTGG
ATGATTGGCTGCGACCTGGGGTCCGACGGACGCCTCCTCCGCGGGTATGAACAGTATGCCTACGATGGCA
AGGATTACCTCGCCCTGAACGAGGACCTGCGCTCCTGGACCGCAGCGGACACTGCGGCTCAGATCTCCAA
GCGCAAGTGTGAGGCGGCCAATGTGGCTGAACAAAGGAGAGCCTACCTGGAGGGCACGTGCGTGGAGTGG
CTCCACAGATACCTGGAGAACGGGAAGGAGATGCTGCAGCGCGCGGACCCCCCCAAGACACACGTGACCC
ACCACCCTGTCTTTGACTATGAGGCCACCCTGAGGTGCTGGGCCCTGGGCTTCTACCCTGCGGAGATCAT
ACTGACCTGGCAGCGGGATGGGGAGGACCAGACCCAGGACGTGGAGCTCGTGGAGACCAGGCCTGCAGGG
GATGGAACCTTCCAGAAGTGGGCAGCTGTGGTGGTGCCTTCTGGAGAGGAGCAGAGATACACGTGCCATG
TGCAGCATGAGGGGCTGCCGGAGCCCCTCATGCTGAGATGGAAGCAGTCTTCCCTGCCCACCATCCCCAT
CATGGGTATCGTTGCTGGCCTGGTTGTCCTTGCAGCTGTAGTCACTGGAGCTGCGGTCGCTGCTGTGCTG
TGGAGAAAGAAGAGCTCAGATTGAGAATTC
